Addgene plasmid #22804: pcDNA3.1-mGAT1
Depositing lab: Henry Lester. Publication: Ion binding and permeation at the GABA transporter GAT1. Mager S, Kleinberger-Doron N, Keshet GI, Davidson N, Kanner BI, Lester HA. J Neurosci. 1996 Sep 1. 16(17):5405-14. PubMed 8757253.
Backbone
  Vector backbone: pcDNA3.1
  Backbone manufacturer: (Invitrogen)
  Backbone size w/o insert (bp): 5500
  Vector type: Mammalian Expression
  Selectable markers: Neomycin (select with G418)
Growth in bacteria
  Bacterial resistance: Ampicillin, 100 μg/mL
  Growth temperature: 37°C
  Growth strain: DH5alpha
  Copy number: High Copy
Gene/Insert
  Gene/Insert name: pcDNA3.1-mGAT1 (alt name: GAT1 mamamlian expression system)
  Species: M. musculus (mouse)
  Insert size (bp): 1796
  Mutation: wt
  Cloning method: Restriction Enzyme; 5′ cloning site Hindi III (not destroyed); 3′ cloning site ApaI (not destroyed)
  Sequencing primers: 5′ T7
Terms and licenses: Academic/Nonprofit Terms; Industry Terms: Not Available to Industry
Depositor comments: Please note that there are a few discrepancies between Addgene's quality control sequence and the author's sequence. The depositing lab is aware of these differences and does not believe they have effect on the function of the plasmid.
How to cite: pcDNA3.1-mGAT1 was a gift from Henry Lester (Addgene plasmid # 22804 ; http://n2t.net/addgene:22804 ; RRID:Addgene_22804)
