[The description below was written by a language model from this plasmid's Addgene catalogue record and pLannotate feature annotations shown in this document.]
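Description:
pcDNA3.1-mGAT1 is a mammalian expression plasmid built on the Invitrogen pcDNA3.1 backbone that carries the wild-type mouse GABA transporter GAT1 (gene Slc6a1). The roughly 1.8 kb insert was placed between the HindIII and ApaI sites of the polylinker, both of which remain intact, giving a construct of about 7.2 kb in the depositor's sequence. GAT1 is the sodium-dependent, high-affinity transporter that ends GABA signalling by taking the transmitter back up into presynaptic terminals. In E. coli the plasmid replicates from a high-copy ColE1/pUC-type origin and is selected with ampicillin through the β-lactamase gene and its own promoter. An f1 origin is also present, which permits single-stranded DNA production.

Expression of the transporter in mammalian cells is driven by the human cytomegalovirus immediate early enhancer and promoter, and the transcript is terminated by the bovine growth hormone polyadenylation signal. A T7 promoter lies between the CMV promoter and the coding sequence, serving as a sequencing primer site and allowing in vitro transcription of the insert. A separate cassette, consisting of the SV40 early promoter, the neomycin phosphotransferase gene and an SV40 polyadenylation signal, allows G418 selection of stably transfected cells. No epitope tag or reporter is annotated on the coding sequence. The short hits annotated as HIV-1 LTR, ble, lacI and bom are fragments and are most likely backbone remnants or annotation artefacts rather than functional parts.

The associated publication concerns ion binding and permeation at GAT1, so the construct suits functional studies of the transporter in heterologous cells. The depositor notes a few discrepancies between the repository's quality-control sequence and the author sequence, which are not believed to affect function.
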