Features (pLannotate 1.2.2; 20 found; start..end, strand, type, name):
     28..80      -  misc_feature   bom (fragment): basis of mobility region from pBR322
    235..614     +  enhancer       CMV enhancer: human cytomegalovirus immediate early enhancer
    615..818     +  promoter       CMV promoter: human cytomegalovirus (CMV) immediate early promoter
    814..847     +  LTR            5' LTR (truncated) (fragment): truncated 5' long terminal repeat (LTR) from HIV-1
    863..881     +  promoter       T7 promoter: promoter for bacteriophage T7 RNA polymerase
    917..2710    +  CDS            Slc6a1: SC6A1_MOUSE - Also known as Gabt1, Gat-1, Gat1. Experimental evidence at protein level: Swiss-Prot protein existence level 1. Terminates the action of GABA by its high affinity sodium- dependent reuptake into presynaptic terminals. From Mus musculus (Mouse).
   2789..3013    +  polyA_signal   bGH poly(A) signal: bovine growth hormone polyadenylation signal
   3017..3038    +  promoter       SV40 promoter (fragment): SV40 enhancer and early promoter
   3059..3487    +  rep_origin     f1 ori (sequence partly withheld): f1 bacteriophage origin of replication; arrow indicates direction of (+) strand synthesis
   3501..3830    +  promoter       SV40 promoter: SV40 enhancer and early promoter
   3897..4688    +  CDS            neo: KKA2_KLEPN - Also known as kan, nptII. Experimental evidence at protein level: Swiss-Prot protein existence level 1. Resistance to kanamycin, neomycin, paromomycin, ribostamycin, butirosin and gentamicin B. From Klebsiella pneumoniae.
   4712..4870    +  CDS            ble (fragment): BLE_KLEPN - Experimental evidence at protein level: Swiss-Prot protein existence level 1. Binding protein with a strong affinity to the bleomycin family of antibiotics. Binds to CL990; an antimitotic-antibiotic compound. From Klebsiella pneumoniae.
   4865..4986    +  polyA_signal   SV40 poly(A) signal: SV40 polyadenylation signal
   5059..5075    -  protein_bind   lac operator: The lac repressor binds to the lac operator to inhibit transcription in E. coli. This inhibition can be relieved by adding lactose or isopropyl-β-D-thiogalactopyranoside (IPTG). lac repressor encoded by lacI
   5083..5113    -  promoter       lac promoter: promoter for the E. coli lac operon
   5128..5149    -  protein_bind   CAP binding site: CAP binding activates transcription in the presence of cAMP. E. coli catabolite activator protein
   5162..5254    -  CDS            lacI (fragment): lac repressor; lacI; The lac repressor binds to the lac operator to inhibit transcription in E. coli. This inhibition can be relieved by adding lactose or isopropyl-β-D-thiogalactopyranoside (IPTG).
   5437..6022    -  rep_origin     ori: high-copy-number ColE1/pMB1/pBR322/pUC origin of replication
   6193..7053    -  CDS            AmpR: β-lactamase; bla; confers resistance to ampicillin, carbenicillin, and related antibiotics
   7054..7158    -  promoter       AmpR promoter: bla
>Addgene plasmid #22804 | pcDNA3.1-mGAT1 | depositor full sequence | sequence record 10442 | Author sequence
GACGGATCGGGAGATCTCCCGATCCCCTATGGTGCACTCTCAGTACAATCTGCTCTGATGCCGCATAGTT
AAGCCAGTATCTGCTCCCTGCTTGTGTGTTGGAGGTCGCTGAGTAGTGCGCGAGCAAAATTTAAGCTACA
ACAAGGCAAGGCTTGACCGACAATTGCATGAAGAATCTGCTTAGGGTTAGGCGTTTTGCGCTGCTTCGCG
ATGTACGGGCCAGATATACGCGTTGACATTGATTATTGACTAGTTATTAATAGTAATCAATTACGGGGTC
ATTAGTTCATAGCCCATATATGGAGTTCCGCGTTACATAACTTACGGTAAATGGCCCGCCTGGCTGACCG
CCCAACGACCCCCGCCCATTGACGTCAATAATGACGTATGTTCCCATAGTAACGCCAATAGGGACTTTCC
ATTGACGTCAATGGGTGGAGTATTTACGGTAAACTGCCCACTTGGCAGTACATCAAGTGTATCATATGCC
AAGTACGCCCCCTATTGACGTCAATGACGGTAAATGGCCCGCCTGGCATTATGCCCAGTACATGACCTTA
TGGGACTTTCCTACTTGGCAGTACATCTACGTATTAGTCATCGCTATTACCATGGTGATGCGGTTTTGGC
AGTACATCAATGGGCGTGGATAGCGGTTTGACTCACGGGGATTTCCAAGTCTCCACCCCATTGACGTCAA
TGGGAGTTTGTTTTGGCACCAAAATCAACGGGACTTTCCAAAATGTCGTAACAACTCCGCCCCATTGACG
CAAATGGGCGGTAGGCGTGTACGGTGGGAGGTCTATATAAGCAGAGCTCTCTGGCTAACTAGAGAACCCA
CTGCTTACTGGCTTATCGAAATTAATACGACTCACTATAGGGAGACCCAAGCTGGCTAGCGTTTAAACTT
AAGCTTATGGCGACTGACAACAGCAAGGTGGCTGATGGGCAGATCTCTACTGAGGTCAGCGAGGCCCCTG
TGGCCAGCGACAAGCCCAAAACCCTGGTAGTCAAGGTGCAGAAGAAGGCCGGGGACCTCCCTGACCGGGA
CACATGGAAGGGACGCTTCGACTTCCTCATGTCCTGCGTGGGCTATGCCATCGGCCTGGGCAATGTGTGG
AGGTTCCCTTACCTCTGTGGGAAAAACGGTGGCGGGGCCTTCCTAATCCCATATTTCCTGACGCTCATCT
TTGCGGGTGTTCCTCTCTTCCTTTTGGAGTGCTCCCTAGGCCAGTACACCTCCATTGGGGGCCTGGGCGT
ATGGAACTGGGCGCCCATGTTCAAGGGTGTGGCCGTCGCGGCAGCTGTGCTGTCCTTCTGGCTGAACATC
TACTACATCGTCATCATCTCCTGGGCCATCTACTACCTGTACAACTCCTTCACCACGACCCTGCCATGGA
AACAGTGTGACAACCCGTGGAACACTGACCGCTGCTTCTCCAACTACAGCCTGGTCAATACCACCAACAT
GACCAGCGCCGTGGTGGAGTTCTGGGAGCGCAACATGCACCAGATGACAGATGGACTGGACAAGCCAGGA
CAGATCCGCTGTCTGGCCATCACACTGGCCATTGCCTGGGTGCTCGTGTATTTCTGCATCTGGAAGGGTG
TTGGTTGGACTGGAAAGGTGGTCTACTTCTCAGCCACGTACCCCTACATCATGCTTATCATCCTGTTCTT
CCGTGGAGTGACGCTTCCCGGGGCCAAGGAGGGGATCCTCTTCTACATCACACCCAACTTCCGAAAGCTG
TCTGATTCTGAGGTGATCTTTGACGCCGCCACCCAGATCTTCTTCTCCTACGGGCTGGGCCTGGGGTCCC
TGATTGCTCTGGGAAGCTACAACTCTTTCCACAACAATGTGTACAGGGACTCCATCATCGTTTGCTGCAT
CAACTCCTGCACCAGCATGTTTGCCGGATTCGTCATCTTCTCCATCGTGGGCTTCATGGCTCATGTCACC
AAGAGGTCCATAGCTGATGTGGCAGCCTCAGGCCCGGGGCTGGCATTCTTGGCGTACCCTGAGGCTGTGA
CACAGCTACCCATCTCTCCCCTCTGGGCTATCCTCTTCTTCTCCATGCTGCTGATGCTGGGCATTGACAG
CCAGTTCTGTACCGTGGAGGGCTTCATCACTGCCCTGGTGGACGAGTACCCCAGACTTCTCCGCAATCGC
CGTGAACTCTTCATTGCTGCCGTGTGCATCGTGTCCTACCTGATTGGCCTGTCTAACATCACCCAGGGTG
GCATTTATGTCTTCAAACTGTTTGATTATTACTCTGCCAGCGGCATGAGCTTGCTGTTCCTGGTTTTCTT
CGAGTGTGTCTCCATTTCCTGGTTTTATGGTGTCAACCGGTTCTATGACAACATCCAGGAGATGGTTGGC
TCCAGGCCCTGCATCTGGTGGAAGCTGTGCTGGTCCTTTTTCACACCCATCATTGTGGCGGGCGTGTTTC
TCTTCAGTGCTGTGCAGATGACACCACTCACCATGGGAAGCTATGTTTTCCCCAAGTGGGGCCAGGGCGT
GGGCTGGCTCATGGCTCTGTCCTCCATGGTGCTCATCCCCGGGTACATGGCTTACATGTTCCTCACCCTG
AAGGGCTCCCTGAAGCAGCGTCTCCAGGTCATGATTCAGCCCAGTGAAGATATTGTGCGCCCTGAGAATG
GCCCTGAGCAGCCGCAGGCTGGCAGCTCAGCCAGCAAGGAGGCCTACATCTAGAATTCTGCAGATATCCA
GCACAGTGGCGGCCGCTCGAGTCTAGAGGGCCCGTTTAAACCCGCTGATCAGCCTCGACTGTGCCTTCTA
GTTGCCAGCCATCTGTTGTTTGCCCCTCCCCCGTGCCTTCCTTGACCCTGGAAGGTGCCACTCCCACTGT
CCTTTCCTAATAAAATGAGGAAATTGCATCGCATTGTCTGAGTAGGTGTCATTCTATTCTGGGGGGTGGG
GTGGGGCAGGACAGCAAGGGGGAGGATTGGGAAGACAATAGCAGGCATGCTGGGGATGCGGTGGGCTCTA
TGGCTTCTGAGGCGGAAAGAACCAGCTGGGGCTCTAGGGGGTATCCCC
[124 nt withheld, positions 3059-3182]
C
[91 nt withheld, positions 3184-3274]
A
[49 nt withheld, positions 3276-3324]
CCTTTGACGTTGGAGTCCACGTTCTTT
[37 nt withheld, positions 3352-3388]
ACCCTATCTCGGTCTATTCTTTTGATTTATAAGGGATTTTGCCGATTTCGGCCTATTGGTTAAAAAATGA
GCTGATTTAACAAAAATTTAACGCGAATTAATTCTGTGGAATGTGTGTCAGTTAGGGTGTGGAAAGTCCC
CAGGCTCCCCAGCAGGCAGAAGTATGCAAAGCATGCATCTCAATTAGTCAGCAACCAGGTGTGGAAAGTC
CCCAGGCTCCCCAGCAGGCAGAAGTATGCAAAGCATGCATCTCAATTAGTCAGCAACCATAGTCCCGCCC
CTAACTCCGCCCATCCCGCCCCTAACTCCGCCCAGTTCCGCCCATTCTCCGCCCCATGGCTGACTAATTT
TTTTTATTTATGCAGAGGCCGAGGCCGCCTCTGCCTCTGAGCTATTCCAGAAGTAGTGAGGAGGCTTTTT
TGGAGGCCTAGGCTTTTGCAAAAAGCTCCCGGGAGCTTGTATATCCATTTTCGGATCTGATCAAGAGACA
GGATGAGGATCGTTTCGCATGATTGAACAAGATGGATTGCACGCAGGTTCTCCGGCCGCTTGGGTGGAGA
GGCTATTCGGCTATGACTGGGCACAACAGACAATCGGCTGCTCTGATGCCGCCGTGTTCCGGCTGTCAGC
GCAGGGGCGCCCGGTTCTTTTTGTCAAGACCGACCTGTCCGGTGCCCTGAATGAACTGCAGGACGAGGCA
GCGCGGCTATCGTGGCTGGCCACGACGGGCGTTCCTTGCGCAGCTGTGCTCGACGTTGTCACTGAAGCGG
GAAGGGACTGGCTGCTATTGGGCGAAGTGCCGGGGCAGGATCTCCTGTCATCTCACCTTGCTCCTGCCGA
GAAAGTATCCATCATGGCTGATGCAATGCGGCGGCTGCATACGCTTGATCCGGCTACCTGCCCATTCGAC
CACCAAGCGAAACATCGCATCGAGCGAGCACGTACTCGGATGGAAGCCGGTCTTGTCGATCAGGATGATC
TGGACGAAGAGCATCAGGGGCTCGCGCCAGCCGAACTGTTCGCCAGGCTCAAGGCGCGCATGCCCGACGG
CGAGGATCTCGTCGTGACCCATGGCGATGCCTGCTTGCCGAATATCATGGTGGAAAATGGCCGCTTTTCT
GGATTCATCGACTGTGGCCGGCTGGGTGTGGCGGACCGCTATCAGGACATAGCGTTGGCTACCCGTGATA
TTGCTGAAGAGCTTGGCGGCGAATGGGCTGACCGCTTCCTCGTGCTTTACGGTATCGCCGCTCCCGATTC
GCAGCGCATCGCCTTCTATCGCCTTCTTGACGAGTTCTTCTGAGCGGGACTCTGGGGTTCGAAATGACCG
ACCAAGCGACGCCCAACCTGCCATCACGAGATTTCGATTCCACCGCCGCCTTCTATGAAAGGTTGGGCTT
CGGAATCGTTTTCCGGGACGCCGGCTGGATGATCCTCCAGCGCGGGGATCTCATGCTGGAGTTCTTCGCC
CACCCCAACTTGTTTATTGCAGCTTATAATGGTTACAAATAAAGCAATAGCATCACAAATTTCACAAATA
AAGCATTTTTTTCACTGCATTCTAGTTGTGGTTTGTCCAAACTCATCAATGTATCTTATCATGTCTGTAT
ACCGTCGACCTCTAGCTAGAGCTTGGCGTAATCATGGTCATAGCTGTTTCCTGTGTGAAATTGTTATCCG
CTCACAATTCCACACAACATACGAGCCGGAAGCATAAAGTGTAAAGCCTGGGGTGCCTAATGAGTGAGCT
AACTCACATTAATTGCGTTGCGCTCACTGCCCGCTTTCCAGTCGGGAAACCTGTCGTGCCAGCTGCATTA
ATGAATCGGCCAACGCGCGGGGAGAGGCGGTTTGCGTATTGGGCGCTCTTCCGCTTCCTCGCTCACTGAC
TCGCTGCGCTCGGTCGTTCGGCTGCGGCGAGCGGTATCAGCTCACTCAAAGGCGGTAATACGGTTATCCA
CAGAATCAGGGGATAACGCAGGAAAGAACATGTGAGCAAAAGGCCAGCAAAAGGCCAGGAACCGTAAAAA
GGCCGCGTTGCTGGCGTTTTTCCATAGGCTCCGCCCCCCTGACGAGCATCACAAAAATCGACGCTCAAGT
CAGAGGTGGCGAAACCCGACAGGACTATAAAGATACCAGGCGTTTCCCCCTGGAAGCTCCCTCGTGCGCT
CTCCTGTTCCGACCCTGCCGCTTACCGGATACCTGTCCGCCTTTCTCCCTTCGGGAAGCGTGGCGCTTTC
TCATAGCTCACGCTGTAGGTATCTCAGTTCGGTGTAGGTCGTTCGCTCCAAGCTGGGCTGTGTGCACGAA
CCCCCCGTTCAGCCCGACCGCTGCGCCTTATCCGGTAACTATCGTCTTGAGTCCAACCCGGTAAGACACG
ACTTATCGCCACTGGCAGCAGCCACTGGTAACAGGATTAGCAGAGCGAGGTATGTAGGCGGTGCTACAGA
GTTCTTGAAGTGGTGGCCTAACTACGGCTACACTAGAAGAACAGTATTTGGTATCTGCGCTCTGCTGAAG
CCAGTTACCTTCGGAAAAAGAGTTGGTAGCTCTTGATCCGGCAAACAAACCACCGCTGGTAGCGGTTTTT
TTGTTTGCAAGCAGCAGATTACGCGCAGAAAAAAAGGATCTCAAGAAGATCCTTTGATCTTTTCTACGGG
GTCTGACGCTCAGTGGAACGAAAACTCACGTTAAGGGATTTTGGTCATGAGATTATCAAAAAGGATCTTC
ACCTAGATCCTTTTAAATTAAAAATGAAGTTTTAAATCAATCTAAAGTATATATGAGTAAACTTGGTCTG
ACAGTTACCAATGCTTAATCAGTGAGGCACCTATCTCAGCGATCTGTCTATTTCGTTCATCCATAGTTGC
CTGACTCCCCGTCGTGTAGATAACTACGATACGGGAGGGCTTACCATCTGGCCCCAGTGCTGCAATGATA
CCGCGAGACCCACGCTCACCGGCTCCAGATTTATCAGCAATAAACCAGCCAGCCGGAAGGGCCGAGCGCA
GAAGTGGTCCTGCAACTTTATCCGCCTCCATCCAGTCTATTAATTGTTGCCGGGAAGCTAGAGTAAGTAG
TTCGCCAGTTAATAGTTTGCGCAACGTTGTTGCCATTGCTACAGGCATCGTGGTGTCACGCTCGTCGTTT
GGTATGGCTTCATTCAGCTCCGGTTCCCAACGATCAAGGCGAGTTACATGATCCCCCATGTTGTGCAAAA
AAGCGGTTAGCTCCTTCGGTCCTCCGATCGTTGTCAGAAGTAAGTTGGCCGCAGTGTTATCACTCATGGT
TATGGCAGCACTGCATAATTCTCTTACTGTCATGCCATCCGTAAGATGCTTTTCTGTGACTGGTGAGTAC
TCAACCAAGTCATTCTGAGAATAGTGTATGCGGCGACCGAGTTGCTCTTGCCCGGCGTCAATACGGGATA
ATACCGCGCCACATAGCAGAACTTTAAAAGTGCTCATCATTGGAAAACGTTCTTCGGGGCGAAAACTCTC
AAGGATCTTACCGCTGTTGAGATCCAGTTCGATGTAACCCACTCGTGCACCCAACTGATCTTCAGCATCT
TTTACTTTCACCAGCGTTTCTGGGTGAGCAAAAACAGGAAGGCAAAATGCCGCAAAAAAGGGAATAAGGG
CGACACGGAAATGTTGAATACTCATACTCTTCCTTTTTCAATATTATTGAAGCATTTATCAGGGTTATTG
TCTCATGAGCGGATACATATTTGAATGTATTTAGAAAAATAAACAAATAGGGGTTCCGCGCACATTTCCC
CGAAAAGTGCCACCTGACGTC
