>Addgene plasmid #22804 | pcDNA3.1-mGAT1 | addgene partial sequence | sequence record 28725 | 22804 with T7
GCTTCGAGCCATGGCGACTGACAACAGCAAGGTGGCTGATGGGCAGATCTCTACTGAGGTCAGCGAGGCC
CCTGTGGCCAGCGACAAGCCCAAAACCCTGGTAGTCAAGGTGCAGAAGAAGGCCGGGGACCTCCCTGACC
GGGACACATGGAAGGGACGCTTCGACTTCCTCATGTCCTGCGTGGGCTATGCCATCGGCCTGGGCAATGT
GTGGAGGTTCCCTTACCTCTGTGGGAAAAACGGTGGCGGGGCCTTCCTAATCCCATATTTCCTGACGCTC
ATCTTTGCGGGTGTTCCTCTCTTCCTTTTGGAGTGCTCCCTAGGCCAGTACACCTCCATTGGGGGCCTGG
GCGTATGGAAGCTGGCGCCCATGTTCAAGGGTGTGGGCCTCGCGGCAGCTGTGCTGTCCTTCTGGCTGAA
CATCTACTACATCGTCATCATCTCCTGGGCCATCTACTACCTGTACAACTCCTTCACCACGACCCTGCCA
TGGAAACAGTGTGACAACCCGTGGAACACTGACCGCTGCTTCTCCAACTACAGCCTGGTCAATACCACCA
ACATGACCAGCGCCGTGGTGGAGTTCTGGGAGCGCAACATGCACCAGATGACAGATGGACTGGACAAGCC
AGGACAGATCCGCTGGCCTCTGGCCATCACACTGGNCATTGCCTGGGTGCTCGTGNATT
